Addgene plasmid #80658: pQLinkHD-SYNZIP2
Purpose: Encodes the synthetic coiled coil peptide SYNZIP2
Depositing lab: Amy Keating. Depositing organization: Massachusetts Institute of Technology. Publication: SYNZIP protein interaction toolbox: in vitro and in vivo specifications of heterospecific coiled-coil interaction domains. Thompson KE, Bashor CJ, Lim WA, Keating AE. ACS Synth Biol. 2012 Apr 20;1(4):118-29. 10.1021/sb200015u PubMed 22558529.
Backbone
  Vector backbone: pQE-2
  Backbone manufacturer: Qiagen
  Backbone size w/o insert (bp): 4892
  Vector type: Bacterial Expression
Growth in bacteria
  Bacterial resistance: Ampicillin, 100 μg/mL
  Growth temperature: 37°C
  Growth strain: DH5alpha
  Copy number: Unknown
Gene/Insert
  Gene/Insert name: SYNZIP2
  Species: Synthetic
  Insert size (bp): 153
  Tag / fusion protein: 6xHis (N terminal on insert)
  Cloning method: Gateway Cloning
  Sequencing primers: 5′ pQE65, TGAGCGGATAACAATTTCACACAG; 3′ pQE276, GGCAACCGAGCGTTCTGAAC
Terms and licenses: Academic/Nonprofit Terms; Industry Terms: Not Available to Industry
How to cite: pQLinkHD-SYNZIP2 was a gift from Amy Keating (Addgene plasmid # 80658 ; http://n2t.net/addgene:80658 ; RRID:Addgene_80658)
