[The description below was written by a language model from this plasmid's Addgene catalogue record and pLannotate feature annotations shown in this document.]
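Description:
pQLinkHD-SYNZIP2 is a bacterial expression plasmid built on a Qiagen pQE-2-derived backbone and carrying a short synthetic insert (153 bp) that encodes SYNZIP2, one of a family of designed coiled-coil peptides that pair heterospecifically with defined partners. The plasmid replicates in E. coli from a ColE1/pMB1-type origin, with a pBR322 bom region and only a fragment of rop annotated nearby, and it is selected with ampicillin through a β-lactamase gene under its own promoter. The catalogue lists the copy number as unknown. A chloramphenicol acetyltransferase coding sequence, preceded by a fragment of the cat promoter, is also annotated downstream of the expression cassette, although the record names ampicillin as the only selection.

Expression is driven by the phage T5 promoter, which is read by the host E. coli RNA polymerase and is controlled by lac operator sequences, one embedded in the promoter and one just downstream. The plasmid supplies its own lac repressor from a lacI gene under the strengthened lacIq promoter, so transcription is held off until it is induced with IPTG. The coding region opens with an N-terminal polyhistidine tag, annotated as seven histidines and catalogued as 6xHis. This is followed by an attB1 site, the SYNZIP2 sequence and an attB2 site, consistent with insertion of the peptide by Gateway recombination. The lambda t0 terminator closes the cassette, and an rrnB T1 terminator follows the cat gene. The SYNZIP2 insert itself is not annotated in the feature table, but the interval between the att sites fits its stated size. The design suits inducible production and metal-affinity purification of the His-tagged peptide, for example for studying coiled-coil interaction specificity.
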