Features (pLannotate 1.2.2; 18 found; start..end, strand, type, name):
     36..80      +  promoter       T5 promoter: bacteriophage T5 promoter for E. coli RNA polymerase, with embedded lac operator
     88..104     +  protein_bind   lac operator: The lac repressor binds to the lac operator to inhibit transcription in E. coli. This inhibition can be relieved by adding lactose or isopropyl-β-D-thiogalactopyranoside (IPTG). lac repressor encoded by lacI
    147..167     +  CDS            7xHis: 6xHis affinity tag
    180..204     +  protein_bind   attB1: mutant version of attB; recombination site for the Gateway® BP reaction BP Clonase™
    406..430     -  protein_bind   attB2: mutant version of attB; recombination site for the Gateway® BP reaction BP Clonase™
    452..546     +  terminator     lambda t0 terminator: transcription terminator from phage lambda
    611..639     +  promoter       cat promoter (fragment): promoter of the E. coli cat gene encoding chloramphenicol acetyltransferase
    640..1296    +  CDS            cat: CAT_ECOLX - Experimental evidence at protein level: Swiss-Prot protein existence level 1. This enzyme is an effector of chloramphenicol resistance in bacteria. From Escherichia coli. This protein is used as a marker in many commonly used cloning vectors, such as pACYC184.
   1364..1450    +  terminator     rrnB T1 terminator: Escherichia coli rrnB; transcription terminator T1 from the E. coli rrnB gene
   1473..1490    -  promoter       tet promoter (fragment): E. coli promoter for tetracycline efflux protein gene
   1509..1530    -  protein_bind   CAP binding site: CAP binding activates transcription in the presence of cAMP. E. coli catabolite activator protein
   1543..2625    -  CDS            lacI: lac repressor; lacI; The lac repressor binds to the lac operator to inhibit transcription in E. coli. This inhibition can be relieved by adding lactose or isopropyl-β-D-thiogalactopyranoside (IPTG).
   2626..2703    -  promoter       lacIq promoter: lacI (mutant); In the lacIq allele, a single base change in the promoter boosts expression of the lacI gene about 10-fold.
   2752..2793    +  CDS            rop (fragment): Rop protein, which maintains plasmids at low copy number; rop
   2895..3035    +  misc_feature   bom: basis of mobility region from pBR322
   3221..3809    -  rep_origin     ori: high-copy-number ColE1/pMB1/pBR322/pUC origin of replication
   3980..4840    -  CDS            AmpR: β-lactamase; bla; confers resistance to ampicillin, carbenicillin, and related antibiotics
   4841..4945    -  promoter       AmpR promoter: bla
>Addgene plasmid #80658 | pQLinkHD-SYNZIP2 | depositor full sequence | sequence record 157317 | pQLinkHD-SYNZIP2 sequence 5045 bps
CTCGAGCTTAATTAACAACACCATTTGTCGAGAAATCATAAAAAATTTATTTGCTTTGTGAGCGGATAAC
AATTATAATAGATTCAATTGTGAGCGGATAACAATTTCACACAGAATTCATTAAAGAGGAGAAATTAACT
ATGAAACATCACCATCACCATCACCATGGTGCTGCAGGTACAAGTTTGTACAAAAAAGCAGGCTCCGCGG
CCGCCCCCTTCACCATGGGATCCGCGCGTAACGCGTATCTGCGTAAGAAAATCGCACGTCTGAAAAAAGA
CAACCTGCAGCTGGAACGTGATGAACAGAACCTGGAAAAAATCATCGCGAACCTGCGTGACGAAATCGCG
CGTCTCGAAAACGAAGTTGCGTCTCACGAACAGTGATAAAAGGGTGGGCGCGCCGACCCAGCTTTCTTGT
ACAAAGTGGTAAGCTTAATTAGCTGAGCTTGGACTCCTGTTGATAGATCCAGTAATGACCTCAGAACTCC
ATCTGGATTTGTTCAGAACGCTCGGTTGCCGCCGGGCGTTTTTTATTGGTGAGAATCCAAGTAACAACAC
CATTTAAATGGAGTGGTTACAAATGGAGTGGTTAATTAAGGCTAGCTTGGCGAGATTTTCAGGAGCTAAG
GAAGCTAAAATGGAGAAAAAAATCACTGGATATACCACCGTTGATATATCCCAATGGCATCGTAAAGAAC
ATTTTGAGGCATTTCAGTCAGTTGCTCAATGTACCTATAACCAGACCGTTCAGCTGGATATTACGGCCTT
TTTAAAGACCGTAAAGAAAAATAAGCACAAGTTTTATCCGGCCTTTATTCACATTCTTGCCCGCCTGATG
AATGCTCATCCGGAATTTCGTATGGCAATGAAAGACGGTGAGCTGGTGATATGGGATAGTGTTCACCCTT
GTTACACCGTTTTCCATGAGCAAACTGAAACGTTTTCATCGCTCTGGAGTGAATACCACGACGATTTCCG
GCAGTTTCTACACATATATTCGCAAGATGTGGCGTGTTACGGTGAAAACCTGGCCTATTTCCCTAAAGGG
TTTATTGAGAATATGTTTTTCGTCTCAGCCAATCCCTGGGTGAGTTTCACCAGTTTTGATTTAAACGTGG
CCAATATGGACAACTTCTTCGCCCCCGTTTTCACCATGGGCAAATATTATACGCAAGGCGACAAGGTGCT
GATGCCGCTGGCGATTCAGGTTCATCATGCCGTTTGTGATGGCTTCCATGTCGGCAGAATGCTTAATGAA
TTACAACAGTACTGCGATGAGTGGCAGGGCGGGGCGTAATTTTTTTAAGGCAGTTATTGGTGCCCTTAAA
CGCCTGGGGTAATGACTCTCTAGCTTGAGGCATCAAATAAAACGAAAGGCTCAGTCGAAAGACTGGGCCT
TTCGTTTTATCTGTTGTTTGTCGGTGAACGCTCTCCTGAGTAGGACAAATCCGCCCTCTAGATTACGTGC
AGTCGATGATAAGCTGTCAAACATGAGAATTGTGCCTAATGAGTGAGCTAACTTACATTAATTGCGTTGC
GCTCACTGCCCGCTTTCCAGTCGGGAAACCTGTCGTGCCAGCTGCATTAATGAATCGGCCAACGCGCGGG
GAGAGGCGGTTTGCGTATTGGGCGCCAGGGTGGTTTTTCTTTTCACCAGTGAGACGGGCAACAGCTGATT
GCCCTTCACCGCCTGGCCCTGAGAGAGTTGCAGCAAGCGGTCCACGCTGGTTTGCCCCAGCAGGCGAAAA
TCCTGTTTGATGGTGGTTAACGGCGGGATATAACATGAGCTGTCTTCGGTATCGTCGTATCCCACTACCG
AGATATCCGCACCAACGCGCAGCCCGGACTCGGTAATGGCGCGCATTGCGCCCAGCGCCATCTGATCGTT
GGCAACCAGCATCGCAGTGGGAACGATGCCCTCATTCAGCATTTGCATGGTTTGTTGAAAACCGGACATG
GCACTCCAGTCGCCTTCCCGTTCCGCTATCGGCTGAATTTGATTGCGAGTGAGATATTTATGCCAGCCAG
CCAGACGCAGACGCGCCGAGACAGAACTTAATGGGCCCGCTAACAGCGCGATTTGCTGGTGACCCAATGC
GACCAGATGCTCCACGCCCAGTCGCGTACCGTCTTCATGGGAGAAAATAATACTGTTGATGGGTGTCTGG
TCAGAGACATCAAGAAATAACGCCGGAACATTAGTGCAGGCAGCTTCCACAGCAATGGCATCCTGGTCAT
CCAGCGGATAGTTAATGATCAGCCCACTGACGCGTTGCGCGAGAAGATTGTGCACCGCCGCTTTACAGGC
TTCGACGCCGCTTCGTTCTACCATCGACACCACCACGCTGGCACCCAGTTGATCGGCGCGAGATTTAATC
GCCGCGACAATTTGCGACGGCGCGTGCAGGGCCAGACTGGAGGTGGCAACGCCAATCAGCAACGACTGTT
TGCCCGCCAGTTGTTGTGCCACGCGGTTGGGAATGTAATTCAGCTCCGCCATCGCCGCTTCCACTTTTTC
CCGCGTTTTCGCAGAAACGTGGCTGGCCTGGTTCACCACGCGGGAAACGGTCTGATAAGAGACACCGGCA
TACTCTGCGACATCGTATAACGTTACTGGTTTCACATTCACCACCCTGAATTGACTCTCTTCCGGGCGCT
ATCATGCCATACCGCGAAAGGTTTTGCACCATTCGATGGTGTCGGAATTTCGGGCAGCGTTGGGTCCTGG
CCACGGGTGCGCATGATCTAGAGCTGCCTCGCGCGTTTCGGTGATGACGGTGAAAACCTCTGACACATGC
AGCTCCCGGAGACGGTCACAGCTTGTCTGTAAGCGGATGCCGGGAGCAGACAAGCCCGTCAGGGCGCGTC
AGCGGGTGTTGGCGGGTGTCGGGGCGCAGCCATGACCCAGTCACGTAGCGATAGCGGAGTGTATACTGGC
TTAACTATGCGGCATCAGAGCAGATTGTACTGAGAGTGCACCACATGCGGTGTGAAATACCGCACAGATG
CGTAAGGAGAAAATACCGCATCAGGCGCTCTTCCGCTTCCTCGCTCACTGACTCGCTGCGCTCGGTCGTT
CGGCTGCGGCGAGCGGTATCAGCTCACTCAAAGGCGGTAATACGGTTATCCACAGAATCAGGGGATAACG
CAGGAAAGAACATGTGAGCAAAAGGCCAGCAAAAGGCCAGGAACCGTAAAAAGGCCGCGTTGCTGGCGTT
TTTCCATAGGCTCCGCCCCCCTGACGAGCATCACAAAAATCGACGCTCAAGTCAGAGGTGGCGAAACCCG
ACAGGACTATAAAGATACCAGGCGTTTCCCCCTGGAAGCTCCCTCGTGCGCTCTCCTGTTCCGACCCTGC
CGCTTACCGGATACCTGTCCGCCTTTCTCCCTTCGGGAAGCGTGGCGCTTTCTCATAGCTCACGCTGTAG
GTATCTCAGTTCGGTGTAGGTCGTTCGCTCCAAGCTGGGCTGTGTGCACGAACCCCCCGTTCAGCCCGAC
CGCTGCGCCTTATCCGGTAACTATCGTCTTGAGTCCAACCCGGTAAGACACGACTTATCGCCACTGGCAG
CAGCCACTGGTAACAGGATTAGCAGAGCGAGGTATGTAGGCGGTGCTACAGAGTTCTTGAAGTGGTGGCC
TAACTACGGCTACACTAGAAGGACAGTATTTGGTATCTGCGCTCTGCTGAAGCCAGTTACCTTCGGAAAA
AGAGTTGGTAGCTCTTGATCCGGCAAACAAACCACCGCTGGTAGCGGTGGTTTTTTTGTTTGCAAGCAGC
AGATTACGCGCAGAAAAAAAGGATCTCAAGAAGATCCTTTGATCTTTTCTACGGGGTCTGACGCTCAGTG
GAACGAAAACTCACGTTAAGGGATTTTGGTCATGAGATTATCAAAAAGGATCTTCACCTAGATCCTTTTA
AATTAAAAATGAAGTTTTAAATCAATCTAAAGTATATATGAGTAAACTTGGTCTGACAGTTACCAATGCT
TAATCAGTGAGGCACCTATCTCAGCGATCTGTCTATTTCGTTCATCCATAGTTGCCTGACTCCCCGTCGT
GTAGATAACTACGATACGGGAGGGCTTACCATCTGGCCCCAGTGCTGCAATGATACCGCGAGACCCACGC
TCACCGGCTCCAGATTTATCAGCAATAAACCAGCCAGCCGGAAGGGCCGAGCGCAGAAGTGGTCCTGCAA
CTTTATCCGCCTCCATCCAGTCTATTAATTGTTGCCGGGAAGCTAGAGTAAGTAGTTCGCCAGTTAATAG
TTTGCGCAACGTTGTTGCCATTGCTACAGGCATCGTGGTGTCACGCTCGTCGTTTGGTATGGCTTCATTC
AGCTCCGGTTCCCAACGATCAAGGCGAGTTACATGATCCCCCATGTTGTGCAAAAAAGCGGTTAGCTCCT
TCGGTCCTCCGATCGTTGTCAGAAGTAAGTTGGCCGCAGTGTTATCACTCATGGTTATGGCAGCACTGCA
TAATTCTCTTACTGTCATGCCATCCGTAAGATGCTTTTCTGTGACTGGTGAGTACTCAACCAAGTCATTC
TGAGAATAGTGTATGCGGCGACCGAGTTGCTCTTGCCCGGCGTCAATACGGGATAATACCGCGCCACATA
GCAGAACTTTAAAAGTGCTCATCATTGGAAAACGTTCTTCGGGGCGAAAACTCTCAAGGATCTTACCGCT
GTTGAGATCCAGTTCGATGTAACCCACTCGTGCACCCAACTGATCTTCAGCATCTTTTACTTTCACCAGC
GTTTCTGGGTGAGCAAAAACAGGAAGGCAAAATGCCGCAAAAAAGGGAATAAGGGCGACACGGAAATGTT
GAATACTCATACTCTTCCTTTTTCAATATTATTGAAGCATTTATCAGGGTTATTGTCTCATGAGCGGATA
CATATTTGAATGTATTTAGAAAAATAAACAAATAGGGGTTCCGCGCACATTTCCCCGAAAAGTGCCACCT
GACGTCTAAGAAACCATTATTATCATGACATTAACCTATAAAAATAGGCGTATCACGAGGCCCTTTCGTC
TTCAC
