>Addgene plasmid #80658 | pQLinkHD-SYNZIP2 | depositor partial sequence | sequence record 157319 | SYNZIP2
GCGCGTAACGCGTATCTGCGTAAGAAAATCGCACGTCTGAAAAAAGACAACCTGCAGCTGGAACGTGATG
AACAGAACCTGGAAAAAATCATCGCGAACCTGCGTGACGAAATCGCGCGTCTCGAAAACGAAGTTGCGTC
TCACGAACAGTGATAA
