>Addgene plasmid #80658 | pQLinkHD-SYNZIP2 | addgene partial sequence | sequence record 164367 | pBRforEco 5'-AATAGGCGTATCACGAGGC-3'
ATTAACAACACCATTTGTCGAGAAATCATAAAAAATTTATTTGCTTTGTGAGCGGATAACAATTATAATA
GATTCAATTGTGAGCGGATAACAATTTCACACAGAATTCATTAAAGAGGAGAAATTAACTATGAAACATC
ACCATCACCATCACCATGGTGCTGCAGGTACAAGTTTGTACAAAAAAGCAGGCTCCGCGGCCGCCCCCTT
CACCATGGGATCCGCGCGTAACGCGTATCTGCGTAAGAAAATCGCACGTCTGAAAAAAGACAACCTGCAG
CTGGAACGTGATGAACAGAACCTGGAAAAAATCATCGCGAACCTGCGTGACGAAATCGCGCGTCTCGAAA
ACGAAGTTGCGTCTCACGAACAGTGATAAAAGGGTGGGCGCGCCGACCCAGCTTTCTTGTACAAAGTGGT
AAGCTTAATTAGCTGAGCTTGGACTCCTGTTGATAGATCCAGTAATGACCTCAGAACTCCATCTGGATTT
GTTCAGAACGCTCGGTTGCCGCCGGGCGTTTTTTATTGGTGAGAATCCAAGTAACAACACCATTTAAATG
GAGTGGTTACAAATGGAGTGGTTAATTAAGGCTAGCTTGGCGAGATTTTCAGGAGCTAAGGAAGCTAAAA
TGGAGAAAAAAATCACTGGATATACCACCGTTGATATATCCCAATGGCATCGTAAAGAACATTTTGAGGC
ATTTCAGTCAGTTGCTCAATGTACCTATAACCAGACCGTTCAGCTGGATATTACGGCCTTTTTAAAGACC
GTAAAGAAAAATAAGCACAAGTTTTATCCGGCCTTTATTCACATTCTTGCCCGCCTGATGAATGCTCATC
CGGAATTTCGTATGGCAATGAAAGACGGTGAGCTGGTGATATGGGATAGTGTTCACCCTTGTTACACCGT
TTTCCATGAGCAAACTGAAACGTTTTCATCGCTCTGGAGTGAATACCACGACGATTTCCGGCAGTTTCTA
CACATATATTCGCAAGATGTGGCGTGTTACGGTGAAAACCTGGCCTATTT
