>Addgene plasmid #80658 | pQLinkHD-SYNZIP2 | addgene partial sequence | sequence record 164368 | T0term-R 5'-GCGGCAACCGAGCGTTC-3'
CATTACTGGATCTATCAACAGGAGTCCAAGCTCAGCTAATTAAGCTTACCACTTTGTACAAGAAAGCTGG
GTCGGCGCGCCCACCCTTTTATCACTGTTCGTGAGACGCAACTTCGTTTTCGAGACGCGCGATTTCGTCA
CGCAGGTTCGCGATGATTTTTTCCAGGTTCTGTTCATCACGTTCCAGCTGCAGGTTGTCTTTTTTCAGAC
GTGCGATTTTCTTACGCAGATACGCGTTACGCGCGGATCCCATGGTGAAGGGGGCGGCCGCGGAGCCTGC
TTTTTTGTACAAACTTGTACCTGCAGCACCATGGTGATGGTGATGGTGATGTTTCATAGTTAATTTCTCC
TCTTTAATGAATTCTGTGTGAAATTGTTATCCGCTCACAATTGAATCTATTATAATTGTTATCCGCTCAC
AAAGCAAATAAATTTTTTATGATTTCTCGACAAATGGTGTTGTTAATTAAGCTCGAGGTGAAGACGAAAG
GGCCTCGTGATACGCCTATTTTTATAGGTTAATGTCATGATAATAATGGTTTCTTAGACGTCAGGTGGCA
CTTTTCGGGGAAATGTGCGCGGAACCCCTATTTGTTTATTTTTCTAAATACATTCAAATATGTATCCGCT
CATGAGACAATAACCCTGATAAATGCTTCAATAATATTGAAAAAGGAAGAGTATGAGTATTCAACATTTC
CGTGTCGCCCTTATTCCCTTTTTTGCGGCATTTTGCCTTCCTGTTTTTGCTCACCCAGAAACGCTGGTGA
AAGTAAAAGATGCTGAAGATCAGTTGGGTGCACGAGTGGGTTACATCGAACTGGATCTCAACAGCGGTAA
GATCCTTGAGAGTTTTCGCCCC
